>Addgene plasmid #135941 | pET28a His6Flag2AUF1(p42) | depositor full sequence | sequence record 262613 | pET28a His6Flag2AUF1(p42) sequence 6323 bps
TGGCGAATGGG
[124 nt withheld, positions 12-135]
C
[91 nt withheld, positions 137-227]
A
[49 nt withheld, positions 229-277]
CCTTTGACGTTGGAGTCCACGTTCTTT
[37 nt withheld, positions 305-341]
ACCCTATCTCGGTCTATTCTTTTGATTTATAAGGGATTTTGCCGATTTCGGCCTATTGGTTAAAAAATGA
GCTGATTTAACAAAAATTTAACGCGAATTTTAACAAAATATTAACGTTTACAATTTCAGGTGGCACTTTT
CGGGGAAATGTGCGCGGAACCCCTATTTGTTTATTTTTCTAAATACATTCAAATATGTATCCGCTCATGA
ATTAATTCTTAGAAAAACTCATCGAGCATCAAATGAAACTGCAATTTATTCATATCAGGATTATCAATAC
CATATTTTTGAAAAAGCCGTTTCTGTAATGAAGGAGAAAACTCACCGAGGCAGTTCCATAGGATGGCAAG
ATCCTGGTATCGGTCTGCGATTCCGACTCGTCCAACATCAATACAACCTATTAATTTCCCCTCGTCAAAA
ATAAGGTTATCAAGTGAGAAATCACCATGAGTGACGACTGAATCCGGTGAGAATGGCAAAAGTTTATGCA
TTTCTTTCCAGACTTGTTCAACAGGCCAGCCATTACGCTCGTCATCAAAATCACTCGCATCAACCAAACC
GTTATTCATTCGTGATTGCGCCTGAGCGAGACGAAATACGCGATCGCTGTTAAAAGGACAATTACAAACA
GGAATCGAATGCAACCGGCGCAGGAACACTGCCAGCGCATCAACAATATTTTCACCTGAATCAGGATATT
CTTCTAATACCTGGAATGCTGTTTTCCCGGGGATCGCAGTGGTGAGTAACCATGCATCATCAGGAGTACG
GATAAAATGCTTGATGGTCGGAAGAGGCATAAATTCCGTCAGCCAGTTTAGTCTGACCATCTCATCTGTA
ACATCATTGGCAACGCTACCTTTGCCATGTTTCAGAAACAACTCTGGCGCATCGGGCTTCCCATACAATC
GATAGATTGTCGCACCTGATTGCCCGACATTATCGCGAGCCCATTTATACCCATATAAATCAGCATCCAT
GTTGGAATTTAATCGCGGCCTAGAGCAAGACGTTTCCCGTTGAATATGGCTCATAACACCCCTTGTATTA
CTGTTTATGTAAGCAGACAGTTTTATTGTTCATGACCAAAATCCCTTAACGTGAGTTTTCGTTCCACTGA
GCGTCAGACCCCGTAGAAAAGATCAAAGGATCTTCTTGAGATCCTTTTTTTCTGCGCGTAATCTGCTGCT
TGCAAACAAAAAAACCACCGCTACCAGCGGTGGTTTGTTTGCCGGATCAAGAGCTACCAACTCTTTTTCC
GAAGGTAACTGGCTTCAGCAGAGCGCAGATACCAAATACTGTCCTTCTAGTGTAGCCGTAGTTAGGCCAC
CACTTCAAGAACTCTGTAGCACCGCCTACATACCTCGCTCTGCTAATCCTGTTACCAGTGGCTGCTGCCA
GTGGCGATAAGTCGTGTCTTACCGGGTTGGACTCAAGACGATAGTTACCGGATAAGGCGCAGCGGTCGGG
CTGAACGGGGGGTTCGTGCACACAGCCCAGCTTGGAGCGAACGACCTACACCGAACTGAGATACCTACAG
CGTGAGCTATGAGAAAGCGCCACGCTTCCCGAAGGGAGAAAGGCGGACAGGTATCCGGTAAGCGGCAGGG
TCGGAACAGGAGAGCGCACGAGGGAGCTTCCAGGGGGAAACGCCTGGTATCTTTATAGTCCTGTCGGGTT
TCGCCACCTCTGACTTGAGCGTCGATTTTTGTGATGCTCGTCAGGGGGGCGGAGCCTATGGAAAAACGCC
AGCAACGCGGCCTTTTTACGGTTCCTGGCCTTTTGCTGGCCTTTTGCTCACATGTTCTTTCCTGCGTTAT
CCCCTGATTCTGTGGATAACCGTATTACCGCCTTTGAGTGAGCTGATACCGCTCGCCGCAGCCGAACGAC
CGAGCGCAGCGAGTCAGTGAGCGAGGAAGCGGAAGAGCGCCTGATGCGGTATTTTCTCCTTACGCATCTG
TGCGGTATTTCACACCGCATATATGGTGCACTCTCAGTACAATCTGCTCTGATGCCGCATAGTTAAGCCA
GTATACACTCCGCTATCGCTACGTGACTGGGTCATGGCTGCGCCCCGACACCCGCCAACACCCGCTGACG
CGCCCTGACGGGCTTGTCTGCTCCCGGCATCCGCTTACAGACAAGCTGTGACCGTCTCCGGGAGCTGCAT
GTGTCAGAGGTTTTCACCGTCATCACCGAAACGCGCGAGGCAGCTGCGGTAAAGCTCATCAGCGTGGTCG
TGAAGCGATTCACAGATGTCTGCCTGTTCATCCGCGTCCAGCTCGTTGAGTTTCTCCAGAAGCGTTAATG
TCTGGCTTCTGATAAAGCGGGCCATGTTAAGGGCGGTTTTTTCCTGTTTGGTCACTGATGCCTCCGTGTA
AGGGGGATTTCTGTTCATGGGGGTAATGATACCGATGAAACGAGAGAGGATGCTCACGATACGGGTTACT
GATGATGAACATGCCCGGTTACTGGAACGTTGTGAGGGTAAACAACTGGCGGTATGGATGCGGCGGGACC
AGAGAAAAATCACTCAGGGTCAATGCCAGCGCTTCGTTAATACAGATGTAGGTGTTCCACAGGGTAGCCA
GCAGCATCCTGCGATGCAGATCCGGAACATAATGGTGCAGGGCGCTGACTTCCGCGTTTCCAGACTTTAC
GAAACACGGAAACCGAAGACCATTCATGTTGTTGCTCAGGTCGCAGACGTTTTGCAGCAGCAGTCGCTTC
ACGTTCGCTCGCGTATCGGTGATTCATTCTGCTAACCAGTAAGGCAACCCCGCCAGCCTAGCCGGGTCCT
CAACGACAGGAGCACGATCATGCGCACCCGTGGGGCCGCCATGCCGGCGATAATGGCCTGCTTCTCGCCG
AAACGTTTGGTGGCGGGACCAGTGACGAAGGCTTGAGCGAGGGCGTGCAAGATTCCGAATACCGCAAGCG
ACAGGCCGATCATCGTCGCGCTCCAGCGAAAGCGGTCCTCGCCGAAAATGACCCAGAGCGCTGCCGGCAC
CTGTCCTACGAGTTGCATGATAAAGAAGACAGTCATAAGTGCGGCGACGATAGTCATGCCCCGCGCCCAC
CGGAAGGAGCTGACTGGGTTGAAGGCTCTCAAGGGCATCGGTCGAGATCCCGGTGCCTAATGAGTGAGCT
AACTTACATTAATTGCGTTGCGCTCACTGCCCGCTTTCCAGTCGGGAAACCTGTCGTGCCAGCTGCATTA
ATGAATCGGCCAACGCGCGGGGAGAGGCGGTTTGCGTATTGGGCGCCAGGGTGGTTTTTCTTTTCACCAG
TGAGACGGGCAACAGCTGATTGCCCTTCACCGCCTGGCCCTGAGAGAGTTGCAGCAAGCGGTCCACGCTG
GTTTGCCCCAGCAGGCGAAAATCCTGTTTGATGGTGGTTAACGGCGGGATATAACATGAGCTGTCTTCGG
TATCGTCGTATCCCACTACCGAGATATCCGCACCAACGCGCAGCCCGGACTCGGTAATGGCGCGCATTGC
GCCCAGCGCCATCTGATCGTTGGCAACCAGCATCGCAGTGGGAACGATGCCCTCATTCAGCATTTGCATG
GTTTGTTGAAAACCGGACATGGCACTCCAGTCGCCTTCCCGTTCCGCTATCGGCTGAATTTGATTGCGAG
TGAGATATTTATGCCAGCCAGCCAGACGCAGACGCGCCGAGACAGAACTTAATGGGCCCGCTAACAGCGC
GATTTGCTGGTGACCCAATGCGACCAGATGCTCCACGCCCAGTCGCGTACCGTCTTCATGGGAGAAAATA
ATACTGTTGATGGGTGTCTGGTCAGAGACATCAAGAAATAACGCCGGAACATTAGTGCAGGCAGCTTCCA
CAGCAATGGCATCCTGGTCATCCAGCGGATAGTTAATGATCAGCCCACTGACGCGTTGCGCGAGAAGATT
GTGCACCGCCGCTTTACAGGCTTCGACGCCGCTTCGTTCTACCATCGACACCACCACGCTGGCACCCAGT
TGATCGGCGCGAGATTTAATCGCCGCGACAATTTGCGACGGCGCGTGCAGGGCCAGACTGGAGGTGGCAA
CGCCAATCAGCAACGACTGTTTGCCCGCCAGTTGTTGTGCCACGCGGTTGGGAATGTAATTCAGCTCCGC
CATCGCCGCTTCCACTTTTTCCCGCGTTTTCGCAGAAACGTGGCTGGCCTGGTTCACCACGCGGGAAACG
GTCTGATAAGAGACACCGGCATACTCTGCGACATCGTATAACGTTACTGGTTTCACATTCACCACCCTGA
ATTGACTCTCTTCCGGGCGCTATCATGCCATACCGCGAAAGGTTTTGCGCCATTCGATGGTGTCCGGGAT
CTCGACGCTCTCCCTTATGCGACTCCTGCATTAGGAAGCAGCCCAGTAGTAGGTTGAGGCCGTTGAGCAC
CGCCGCCGCAAGGAATGGTGCATGCAAGGAGATGGCGCCCAACAGTCCCCCGGCCACGGGGCCTGCCACC
ATACCCACGCCGAAACAAGCGCTCATGAGCCCGAAGTGGCGAGCCCGATCTTCCCCATCGGTGATGTCGG
CGATATAGGCGCCAGCAACCGCACCTGTGGCGCCGGTGATGCCGGCCACGATGCGTCCGGCGTAGAGGAT
CGAGATCTCGATCCCGCGAAATTAATACGACTCACTATAGGGGAATTGTGAGCGGATAACAATTCCCCTC
TAGAAATAATTTTGTTTAACTTTAAGAAGGAGATATACCATGGGCAGCAGCCATCATCATCATCATCACA
GCAGCGGCCTGGTGCCTCGTGGTAGCCATATGGACTATAAGGATGACGACGATAAGGATTACAAAGACGA
TGATGACAAAGGGTCCATGTCGGAGGAGCAGTTCGGCGGGGACGGGGCGGCGGCAGCGGCAACGGCGGCG
GTAGGCGGCTCGGCGGGCGAGCAGGAGGGAGCCATGGTGGCGGCGACACAGGGGGCAGCGGCGGCGGCGG
GAAGCGGAGCCGGGACCGGGGGCGGAACCGCGTCTGGAGGCACCGAAGGGGGCAGCGCCGAGTCGGAGGG
GGCGAAGATTGACGCCAGTAAGAACGAGGAGGATGAAGGGAAAATGTTTATAGGAGGCCTTAGCTGGGAC
ACTACAAAGAAAGATCTGAAGGACTACTTTTCCAAATTTGGTGAAGTTGTAGACTGCACTCTGAAGTTAG
ATCCTATCACAGGGCGATCAAGGGGTTTTGGCTTTGTGCTATTTAAAGAATCGGAGAGTGTAGATAAGGT
CATGGATCAAAAAGAACATAAATTGAATGGGAAGGTGATTGATCCTAAAAGGGCCAAAGCCATGAAAACA
AAAGAGCCGGTTAAAAAAATTTTTGTTGGTGGCCTTTCTCCAGATACACCTGAAGAGAAAATAAGGGAGT
ACTTTGGTGGTTTTGGTGAGGTGGAATCCATAGAGCTCCCCATGGACAACAAGACCAATAAGAGGCGTGG
GTTCTGCTTTATTACCTTTAAGGAAGAAGAACCAGTGAAGAAGATAATGGAAAAGAAATACCACAATGTT
GGTCTTAGTAAATGTGAAATAAAAGTAGCCATGTCGAAGGAACAATATCAGCAACAGCAACAGTGGGGAT
CTAGAGGAGGATTTGCAGGAAGAGCTCGTGGAAGAGGTGGTGGCCCCAGTCAAAACTGGAACCAGGGATA
TAGTAACTATTGGAATCAAGGCTATGGCAACTATGGATATAACAGCCAAGGTTACGGTGGTTATGGAGGA
TATGACTACACTGGTTACAACAACTACTATGGATATGGTGATTATAGCAACCAGCAGAGTGGTTATGGGA
AGGTATCCAGGCGAGGTGGTCATCAAAATAGCTACAAACCATACTAATAACAAAGCCCGAAAGGAAGCTG
AGTTGGCTGCTGCCACCGCTGAGCAATAACTAGCATAACCCCTTGGGGCCTCTAAACGGGTCTTGAGGGG
TTTTTTGCTGAAAGGAGGAACTATATCCGGAT
Features (pLannotate 1.2.2; 20 found; start..end, strand, type, name):
     12..467     +  rep_origin     f1 ori (sequence partly withheld): f1 bacteriophage origin of replication; arrow indicates direction of (+) strand synthesis
    494..551     +  promoter       AmpR promoter (fragment): bla
    560..1375    -  CDS            KanR: aminoglycoside phosphotransferase; aph(3')-Ia; confers resistance to kanamycin in bacteria or G418 (Geneticin®) in eukaryotes
   1497..2085    +  rep_origin     ori: high-copy-number ColE1/pMB1/pBR322/pUC origin of replication
   2271..2413    -  misc_feature   bom: basis of mobility region from pBR322
   2515..2706    -  CDS            rop: Rop protein, which maintains plasmids at low copy number; rop
   2723..3103    +  CDS            YPB1_ECOLX: Protein predicted: Swiss-Prot protein existence level 4. From Escherichia coli.
   3175..3466    -  CDS            TcR (fragment): tetracycline efflux protein; tet; confers resistance to tetracycline
   3481..3502    -  protein_bind   CAP binding site: CAP binding activates transcription in the presence of cAMP. E. coli catabolite activator protein
   3515..4597    -  CDS            lacI: lac repressor; lacI; The lac repressor binds to the lac operator to inhibit transcription in E. coli. This inhibition can be relieved by adding lactose or isopropyl-β-D-thiogalactopyranoside (IPTG).
   4598..4675    -  promoter       lacI promoter: lacI
   4683..4962    -  CDS            TcR (fragment): tetracycline efflux protein; tet; confers resistance to tetracycline
   4984..5002    +  promoter       T7 promoter: promoter for bacteriophage T7 RNA polymerase
   5003..5027    +  protein_bind   lac operator: The lac repressor binds to the lac operator to inhibit transcription in E. coli. This inhibition can be relieved by adding lactose or isopropyl-β-D-thiogalactopyranoside (IPTG). lac repressor encoded by lacI
   5042..5064    +  RBS            RBS: efficient ribosome binding site from bacteriophage T7 gene 10 (Olins and Rangwala, 1989)
   5083..5099    +  CDS            capTEV™ (fragment): composite tag for in vivo biotinylation, TEV protease cleavage, and 6xHis tagging
   5140..5158    +  CDS            3xFLAG (fragment): three tandem FLAG® epitope tags
   5188..6195    +  CDS            HNRNPD (fragment): HNRPD_HUMAN - Also known as AUF1, HNRPD. Experimental evidence at protein level: Swiss-Prot protein existence level 1. Binds with high affinity to RNA molecules that contain AU- rich elements (AREs) found within the 3'-UTR of many proto-oncogenes and cytokine mRNAs. Also binds to double- and single-stranded DNA sequences in a specific manner and functions a transcription factor. Each of the RNA-binding domains specifically can bind solely to a single-stranded non-monotonous 5'-UUAG-3' sequence and also weaker to the single-stranded 5'-TTAGGG-3' telomeric DNA repeat. Binds RNA oligonucleotides
   6199..6243    +  CDS            SET1 (fragment): solubility-enhancement tag derived from T7 phage gene 10B
   6251..6298    +  terminator     T7 terminator: transcription terminator for bacteriophage T7 RNA polymerase
