>Addgene plasmid #135941 | pET28a His6Flag2AUF1(p42) | addgene full sequence | sequence record 269663 | Addgene NGS Result
TAGAGGATCGAGATCTCGATCCCGCGAAATTAATACGACTCACTATAGGGGAATTGTGAGCGGATAACAA
TTCCCCTCTAGAAATAATTTTGTTTAACTTTAAGAAGGAGATATACCATGGGCAGCAGCCATCATCATCA
TCATCACAGCAGCGGCCTGGTGCCTCGTGGTAGCCATATGGACTATAAGGATGACGACGATAAGGATTAC
AAAGACGATGATGACAAAGGGTCCATGTCGGAGGAGCAGTTCGGCGGGGACGGGGCGGCGGCAGCGGCAA
CGGCGGCGGTAGGCGGCTCGGCGGGCGAGCAGGAGGGAGCCATGGTGGCGGCGACACAGGGGGCAGCGGC
GGCGGCGGGAAGCGGAGCCGGGACCGGGGGCGGAACCGCGTCTGGAGGCACCGAAGGGGGCAGCGCCGAG
TCGGAGGGGGCGAAGATTGACGCCAGTAAGAACGAGGAGGATGAAGGGAAAATGTTTATAGGAGGCCTTA
GCTGGGACACTACAAAGAAAGATCTGAAGGACTACTTTTCCAAATTTGGTGAAGTTGTAGACTGCACTCT
GAAGTTAGATCCTATCACAGGGCGATCAAGGGGTTTTGGCTTTGTGCTATTTAAAGAATCGGAGAGTGTA
GATAAGGTCATGGATCAAAAAGAACATAAATTGAATGGGAAGGTGATTGATCCTAAAAGGGCCAAAGCCA
TGAAAACAAAAGAGCCGGTTAAAAAAATTTTTGTTGGTGGCCTTTCTCCAGATACACCTGAAGAGAAAAT
AAGGGAGTACTTTGGTGGTTTTGGTGAGGTGGAATCCATAGAGCTCCCCATGGACAACAAGACCAATAAG
AGGCGTGGGTTCTGCTTTATTACCTTTAAGGAAGAAGAACCAGTGAAGAAGATAATGGAAAAGAAATACC
ACAATGTTGGTCTTAGTAAATGTGAAATAAAAGTAGCCATGTCGAAGGAACAATATCAGCAACAGCAACA
GTGGGGATCTAGAGGAGGATTTGCAGGAAGAGCTCGTGGAAGAGGTGGTGGCCCCAGTCAAAACTGGAAC
CAGGGATATAGTAACTATTGGAATCAAGGCTATGGCAACTATGGATATAACAGCCAAGGTTACGGTGGTT
ATGGAGGATATGACTACACTGGTTACAACAACTACTATGGATATGGTGATTATAGCAACCAGCAGAGTGG
TTATGGGAAGGTATCCAGGCGAGGTGGTCATCAAAATAGCTACAAACCATACTAATAACAAAGCCCGAAA
GGAAGCTGAGTTGGCTGCTGCCACCGCTGAGCAATAACTAGCATAACCCCTTGGGGCCTCTAAACGGGTC
TTGAGGGGTTTTTTGCTGAAAGGAGGAACTATATCCGGATTGGCGAATGGG
[124 nt withheld, positions 1382-1505]
C
[91 nt withheld, positions 1507-1597]
A
[49 nt withheld, positions 1599-1647]
CCTTTGACGTTGGAGTCCACGTTCTTT
[37 nt withheld, positions 1675-1711]
ACCCTATCTCGGTCTATTCTTTTGATTTATAAGGGATTTTGCCGATTTCGGCCTATTGGTTAAAAAATGA
GCTGATTTAACAAAAATTTAACGCGAATTTTAACAAAATATTAACGCTTACAATTTAGGTGGCACTTTTC
GGGGAAATGTGCGCGGAACCCCTATTTGTTTATTTTTCTAAATACATTCAAATATGTATCCGCTCATGAA
TTAATTCTTAGAAAAACTCATCGAGCATCAAATGAAACTGCAATTTATTCATATCAGGATTATCAATACC
ATATTTTTGAAAAAGCCGTTTCTGTAATGAAGGAGAAAACTCACCGAGGCAGTTCCATAGGATGGCAAGA
TCCTGGTATCGGTCTGCGATTCCGACTCGTCCAACATCAATACAACCTATTAATTTCCCCTCGTCAAAAA
TAAGGTTATCAAGTGAGAAATCACCATGAGTGACGACTGAATCCGGTGAGAATGGCAAAAGTTTATGCAT
TTCTTTCCAGACTTGTTCAACAGGCCAGCCATTACGCTCGTCATCAAAATCACTCGCATCAACCAAACCG
TTATTCATTCGTGATTGCGCCTGAGCGAGACGAAATACGCGATCGCTGTTAAAAGGACAATTACAAACAG
GAATCGAATGCAACCGGCGCAGGAACACTGCCAGCGCATCAACAATATTTTCACCTGAATCAGGATATTC
TTCTAATACCTGGAATGCTGTTTTCCCGGGGATCGCAGTGGTGAGTAACCATGCATCATCAGGAGTACGG
ATAAAATGCTTGATGGTCGGAAGAGGCATAAATTCCGTCAGCCAGTTTAGTCTGACCATCTCATCTGTAA
CATCATTGGCAACGCTACCTTTGCCATGTTTCAGAAACAACTCTGGCGCATCGGGCTTCCCATACAATCG
ATAGATTGTCGCACCTGATTGCCCGACATTATCGCGAGCCCATTTATACCCATATAAATCAGCATCCATG
TTGGAATTTAATCGCGGCCTAGAGCAAGACGTTTCCCGTTGAATATGGCTCATAACACCCCTTGTATTAC
TGTTTATGTAAGCAGACAGTTTTATTGTTCATGACCAAAATCCCTTAACGTGAGTTTTCGTTCCACTGAG
CGTCAGACCCCGTAGAAAAGATCAAAGGATCTTCTTGAGATCCTTTTTTTCTGCGCGTAATCTGCTGCTT
GCAAACAAAAAAACCACCGCTACCAGCGGTGGTTTGTTTGCCGGATCAAGAGCTACCAACTCTTTTTCCG
AAGGTAACTGGCTTCAGCAGAGCGCAGATACCAAATACTGTCCTTCTAGTGTAGCCGTAGTTAGGCCACC
ACTTCAAGAACTCTGTAGCACCGCCTACATACCTCGCTCTGCTAATCCTGTTACCAGTGGCTGCTGCCAG
TGGCGATAAGTCGTGTCTTACCGGGTTGGACTCAAGACGATAGTTACCGGATAAGGCGCAGCGGTCGGGC
TGAACGGGGGGTTCGTGCACACAGCCCAGCTTGGAGCGAACGACCTACACCGAACTGAGATACCTACAGC
GTGAGCTATGAGAAAGCGCCACGCTTCCCGAAGGGAGAAAGGCGGACAGGTATCCGGTAAGCGGCAGGGT
CGGAACAGGAGAGCGCACGAGGGAGCTTCCAGGGGGAAACGCCTGGTATCTTTATAGTCCTGTCGGGTTT
CGCCACCTCTGACTTGAGCGTCGATTTTTGTGATGCTCGTCAGGGGGGCGGAGCCTATGGAAAAACGCCA
GCAACGCGGCCTTTTTACGGTTCCTGGCCTTTTGCTGGCCTTTTGCTCACATGTTCTTTCCTGCGTTATC
CCCTGATTCTGTGGATAACCGTATTACCGCCTTTGAGTGAGCTGATACCGCTCGCCGCAGCCGAACGACC
GAGCGCAGCGAGTCAGTGAGCGAGGAAGCGGAAGAGCGCCTGATGCGGTATTTTCTCCTTACGCATCTGT
GCGGTATTTCACACCGCAATGGTGCACTCTCAGTACAATCTGCTCTGATGCCGCATAGTTAAGCCAGTAT
ACACTCCGCTATCGCTACGTGACTGGGTCATGGCTGCGCCCCGACACCCGCCAACACCCGCTGACGCGCC
CTGACGGGCTTGTCTGCTCCCGGCATCCGCTTACAGACAAGCTGTGACCGTCTCCGGGAGCTGCATGTGT
CAGAGGTTTTCACCGTCATCACCGAAACGCGCGAGGCAGCTGCGGTAAAGCTCATCAGCGTGGTCGTGAA
GCGATTCACAGATGTCTGCCTGTTCATCCGCGTCCAGCTCGTTGAGTTTCTCCAGAAGCGTTAATGTCTG
GCTTCTGATAAAGCGGGCCATGTTAAGGGCGGTTTTTTCCTGTTTGGTCACTGATGCCTCCGTGTAAGGG
GGATTTCTGTTCATGGGGGTAATGATACCGATGAAACGAGAGAGGATGCTCACGATACGGGTTACTGATG
ATGAACATGCCCGGTTACTGGAACGTTGTGAGGGTAAACAACTGGCGGTATGGATGCGGCGGGACCAGAG
AAAAATCACTCAGGGTCAATGCCAGCGCTTCGTTAATACAGATGTAGGTGTTCCACAGGGTAGCCAGCAG
CATCCTGCGATGCAGATCCGGAACATAATGGTGCAGGGCGCTGACTTCCGCGTTTCCAGACTTTACGAAA
CACGGAAACCGAAGACCATTCATGTTGTTGCTCAGGTCGCAGACGTTTTGCAGCAGCAGTCGCTTCACGT
TCGCTCGCGTATCGGTGATTCATTCTGCTAACCAGTAAGGCAACCCCGCCAGCCTAGCCGGGTCCTCAAC
GACAGGAGCACGATCATGCGCACCCGTGGGGCCGCCATGCCGGCGATAATGGCCTGCTTCTCGCCGAAAC
GTTTGGTGGCGGGACCAGTGACGAAGGCTTGAGCGAGGGCGTGCAAGATTCCGAATACCGCAAGCGACAG
GCCGATCATCGTCGCGCTCCAGCGAAAGCGGTCCTCGCCGAAAATGACCCAGAGCGCTGCCGGCACCTGT
CCTACGAGTTGCATGATAAAGAAGACAGTCATAAGTGCGGCGACGATAGTCATGCCCCGCGCCCACCGGA
AGGAGCTGACTGGGTTGAAGGCTCTCAAGGGCATCGGTCGAGATCCCGGTGCCTAATGAGTGAGCTAACT
TACATTAATTGCGTTGCGCTCACTGCCCGCTTTCCAGTCGGGAAACCTGTCGTGCCAGCTGCATTAATGA
ATCGGCCAACGCGCGGGGAGAGGCGGTTTGCGTATTGGGCGCCAGGGTGGTTTTTCTTTTCACCAGTGAG
ACGGGCAACAGCTGATTGCCCTTCACCGCCTGGCCCTGAGAGAGTTGCAGCAAGCGGTCCACGCTGGTTT
GCCCCAGCAGGCGAAAATCCTGTTTGATGGTGGTTAACGGCGGGATATAACATGAGCTGTCTTCGGTATC
GTCGTATCCCACTACCGAGATATCCGCACCAACGCGCAGCCCGGACTCGGTAATGGCGCGCATTGCGCCC
AGCGCCATCTGATCGTTGGCAACCAGCATCGCAGTGGGAACGATGCCCTCATTCAGCATTTGCATGGTTT
GTTGAAAACCGGACATGGCACTCCAGTCGCCTTCCCGTTCCGCTATCGGCTGAATTTGATTGCGAGTGAG
ATATTTATGCCAGCCAGCCAGACGCAGACGCGCCGAGACAGAACTTAATGGGCCCGCTAACAGCGCGATT
TGCTGGTGACCCAATGCGACCAGATGCTCCACGCCCAGTCGCGTACCGTCTTCATGGGAGAAAATAATAC
TGTTGATGGGTGTCTGGTCAGAGACATCAAGAAATAACGCCGGAACATTAGTGCAGGCAGCTTCCACAGC
AATGGCATCCTGGTCATCCAGCGGATAGTTAATGATCAGCCCACTGACGCGTTGCGCGAGAAGATTGTGC
ACCGCCGCTTTACAGGCTTCGACGCCGCTTCGTTCTACCATCGACACCACCACGCTGGCACCCAGTTGAT
CGGCGCGAGATTTAATCGCCGCGACAATTTGCGACGGCGCGTGCAGGGCCAGACTGGAGGTGGCAACGCC
AATCAGCAACGACTGTTTGCCCGCCAGTTGTTGTGCCACGCGGTTGGGAATGTAATTCAGCTCCGCCATC
GCCGCTTCCACTTTTTCCCGCGTTTTCGCAGAAACGTGGCTGGCCTGGTTCACCACGCGGGAAACGGTCT
GATAAGAGACACCGGCATACTCTGCGACATCGTATAACGTTACTGGTTTCACATTCACCACCCTGAATTG
ACTCTCTTCCGGGCGCTATCATGCCATACCGCGAAAGGTTTTGCGCCATTCGATGGTGTCCGGGATCTCG
ACGCTCTCCCTTATGCGACTCCTGCATTAGGAAGCAGCCCAGTAGTAGGTTGAGGCCGTTGAGCACCGCC
GCCGCAAGGAATGGTGCATGCAAGGAGATGGCGCCCAACAGTCCCCCGGCCACGGGGCCTGCCACCATAC
CCACGCCGAAACAAGCGCTCATGAGCCCGAAGTGGCGAGCCCGATCTTCCCCATCGGTGATGTCGGCGAT
ATAGGCGCCAGCAACCGCACCTGTGGCGCCGGTGATGCCGGCCACGATGCGTCCGGCG
Features (pLannotate 1.2.2; 20 found; start..end, strand, type, name):
     31..49      +  promoter       T7 promoter: promoter for bacteriophage T7 RNA polymerase
     50..74      +  protein_bind   lac operator: The lac repressor binds to the lac operator to inhibit transcription in E. coli. This inhibition can be relieved by adding lactose or isopropyl-β-D-thiogalactopyranoside (IPTG). lac repressor encoded by lacI
     89..111     +  RBS            RBS: efficient ribosome binding site from bacteriophage T7 gene 10 (Olins and Rangwala, 1989)
    130..146     +  CDS            capTEV™ (fragment): composite tag for in vivo biotinylation, TEV protease cleavage, and 6xHis tagging
    187..205     +  CDS            3xFLAG (fragment): three tandem FLAG® epitope tags
    235..1242    +  CDS            HNRNPD (fragment): HNRPD_HUMAN - Also known as AUF1, HNRPD. Experimental evidence at protein level: Swiss-Prot protein existence level 1. Binds with high affinity to RNA molecules that contain AU- rich elements (AREs) found within the 3'-UTR of many proto-oncogenes and cytokine mRNAs. Also binds to double- and single-stranded DNA sequences in a specific manner and functions a transcription factor. Each of the RNA-binding domains specifically can bind solely to a single-stranded non-monotonous 5'-UUAG-3' sequence and also weaker to the single-stranded 5'-TTAGGG-3' telomeric DNA repeat. Binds RNA oligonucleotides
   1246..1290    +  CDS            SET1 (fragment): solubility-enhancement tag derived from T7 phage gene 10B
   1298..1345    +  terminator     T7 terminator: transcription terminator for bacteriophage T7 RNA polymerase
   1382..1810    +  rep_origin     f1 ori (sequence partly withheld): f1 bacteriophage origin of replication; arrow indicates direction of (+) strand synthesis
   1863..1920    +  promoter       AmpR promoter (fragment): bla
   1929..2744    -  CDS            KanR: aminoglycoside phosphotransferase; aph(3')-Ia; confers resistance to kanamycin in bacteria or G418 (Geneticin®) in eukaryotes
   2866..3454    +  rep_origin     ori: high-copy-number ColE1/pMB1/pBR322/pUC origin of replication
   3640..3779    -  misc_feature   bom: basis of mobility region from pBR322
   3881..4072    -  CDS            rop: Rop protein, which maintains plasmids at low copy number; rop
   4089..4469    +  CDS            YPB1_ECOLX: Protein predicted: Swiss-Prot protein existence level 4. From Escherichia coli.
   4541..4832    -  CDS            TcR (fragment): tetracycline efflux protein; tet; confers resistance to tetracycline
   4847..4868    -  protein_bind   CAP binding site: CAP binding activates transcription in the presence of cAMP. E. coli catabolite activator protein
   4881..5963    -  CDS            lacI: lac repressor; lacI; The lac repressor binds to the lac operator to inhibit transcription in E. coli. This inhibition can be relieved by adding lactose or isopropyl-β-D-thiogalactopyranoside (IPTG).
   5964..6041    -  promoter       lacI promoter: lacI
   6049..9       -  CDS            TcR (fragment) (across the origin): tetracycline efflux protein; tet; confers resistance to tetracycline
