[The description below was written by a language model from this plasmid's Addgene catalogue record and pLannotate feature annotations shown in this document.]
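Description:
pET28a His6Flag2AUF1(p42) is a bacterial expression plasmid built on the pET28a backbone for producing the p42 isoform of human AUF1 (heterogeneous nuclear ribonucleoprotein D, HNRNPD) in E. coli. The roughly 6.3 kb plasmid is selected with kanamycin through an aph(3')-Ia KanR cassette. It replicates from a pBR322-type ColE1 origin that is accompanied by the bom region and the rop gene, consistent with the low copy number given in the catalogue. An f1 phage origin is also present, along with short tetracycline-resistance gene remnants and other backbone-derived fragments that have no functional role here.

The expression cassette follows the standard pET arrangement. A T7 promoter is followed immediately by a lac operator, then the strong ribosome binding site from T7 gene 10, the open reading frame and a T7 terminator. The plasmid carries lacI under its own promoter, so transcription stays repressed until an inducer such as IPTG is added, and expression requires a host that supplies T7 RNA polymerase. The approximately 1.07 kb AUF1 p42 coding sequence, inserted by ligation-independent cloning, carries N-terminal His6 and tandem (2x) FLAG tags. The automated annotation picks these up only as short matches to a 6xHis-containing composite tag and to 3xFLAG. A small downstream hit to a T7 gene 10B-derived solubility tag lies between the insert and the terminator and is probably an incidental match to vector sequence rather than a deliberate fusion.

AUF1 binds AU-rich elements in mRNA 3' untranslated regions. The tags allow nickel-affinity purification and anti-FLAG detection or capture of the recombinant protein, which suits in vitro RNA-binding studies such as the associated work on post-transcriptional regulation of Nrf2 mRNA. The depositor and sequencing-derived records differ by only a few nucleotides in length and show the same features.
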