Addgene plasmid #135941: pET28a His6Flag2AUF1(p42)
Purpose: Expresses AUF1p42 in E. coli
Depositing lab: Yimon Aye. Depositing organization: Swiss Federal Institute of Technology (EPFL). Publication: Post-transcriptional regulation of Nrf2-mRNA by the mRNA-binding proteins HuR and AUF1. Poganik JR, Long MJC, Disare MT, Liu X, Chang SH, Hla T, Aye Y. FASEB J. 2019 Nov 1:fj201901930R. doi: 10.1096/fj.201901930R. PubMed 31665914.
Backbone
  Vector backbone: pET28a
  Backbone size w/o insert (bp): 5255
  Total vector size (bp): 6323
  Vector type: Bacterial Expression
Growth in bacteria
  Bacterial resistance: Kanamycin, 50 μg/mL
  Growth temperature: 37°C
  Growth strain: DH5alpha
  Copy number: Low Copy
Gene/Insert
  Gene/Insert name: heterogeneous nuclear ribonucleoprotein D (alt name: AUF1 p42)
  Species: H. sapiens (human)
  Insert size (bp): 1068
  GenBank ID: NM_031369.2
  Entrez Gene: HNRNPD (a.k.a. AUF1, AUF1A, HNRPD, P37, hnRNPD0)
  Promoter: T7
  Tag / fusion protein: His6 (N terminal on insert); Flag2 (N terminal on insert)
  Cloning method: Ligation Independent Cloning
  Sequencing primers: 5′ T7 forward; 3′ T7 reverse
Terms and licenses: Academic/Nonprofit Terms; Industry Terms: Not Available to Industry
How to cite: pET28a His6Flag2AUF1(p42) was a gift from Yimon Aye (Addgene plasmid # 135941 ; http://n2t.net/addgene:135941 ; RRID:Addgene_135941)
